Addgene plasmid #42276: pRK5-mWnt3
Depositing lab: Chris Garcia & Jeremy Nathans. Depositing organization: Johns Hopkins University and School of Medicine. Publication: Frizzled 2 and frizzled 7 function redundantly in convergent extension and closure of the ventricular septum and palate: evidence for a network of interacting genes. Yu H, Ye X, Guo N, Nathans J. Development. 2012 Dec 1;139(23):4383-94. doi: 10.1242/dev.083352. Epub 2012 Oct 24. PubMed 23095888.
Backbone
  Vector backbone: pRK5
  Vector type: Mammalian Expression
Growth in bacteria
  Bacterial resistance: Ampicillin, 100 μg/mL
  Growth temperature: 37°C
  Growth strain: DH5alpha
  Copy number: Unknown
Gene/Insert
  Gene/Insert name: Wnt3
  Species: M. musculus (mouse)
  Entrez Gene: Wnt3 (a.k.a. Int, Int-4, Wnt-, Wnt-3)
  Cloning method: Unknown
  Sequencing primers: 5′ SP6; 3′ SV40pA-R
Terms and licenses: Academic/Nonprofit Terms; Industry Terms: Not Available to Industry
How to cite: pRK5-mWnt3 was a gift from Chris Garcia & Jeremy Nathans (Addgene plasmid # 42276 ; http://n2t.net/addgene:42276 ; RRID:Addgene_42276)
