[The description below was written by a language model from this plasmid's Addgene catalogue record.]
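Description:
pRK5-mWnt3 is a mammalian expression plasmid built on the pRK5 backbone and carrying the mouse (Mus musculus) Wnt3 coding sequence as its insert. It is propagated in E. coli under ampicillin selection; the record lists the copy number as unknown and does not describe the origin of replication. No feature table accompanies the entry, so the promoter and other regulatory elements are not explicitly stated. pRK5-family vectors are generally known as CMV promoter-driven transient expression plasmids with an SV40 polyadenylation signal, and the listed sequencing primers (an SP6 primer upstream of the insert and a reverse primer in the SV40 polyA region downstream) are consistent with that layout, placing the Wnt3 insert between an SP6 promoter site and the SV40 polyA. The record mentions no epitope tag, fusion partner, reporter or mammalian selection marker, and the cloning method is given as unknown.

Wnt3 encodes a secreted, lipid-modified signalling glycoprotein of the Wnt family that acts as a ligand for Frizzled receptors. A construct of this type is typically transfected into cultured mammalian cells to produce the Wnt3 ligand, for example to test its ability to activate signalling through particular Frizzled receptors or co-receptors. The associated publication concerns the redundant roles of Frizzled 2 and Frizzled 7 in convergent extension and in closure of the ventricular septum and palate, which fits use of this plasmid as a source of a defined Wnt ligand in studies of Wnt/Frizzled interactions, although the record does not spell out the specific experiments in which it was used.
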