>Addgene plasmid #42276 | pRK5-mWnt3 | addgene partial sequence | sequence record 61446 | SV40pA-R  5'-GAAATTTGTGATGCTATTGC-3'
TGGCGGCCAAGCTCGGGCCCCCCCTCGAGGTCGACGGTATCGATAAGCTTCTACTTGCAGGTGTGCACAT
CGTAGATGCGAATACACTCTTGGCAGCTGACATAGCAGCACCAGTGGAAGACGCAATGGCATTTCTCCTT
CCGTTTCTCCGTCCTCGTGTTGTGGCCCCGGCCACAGCACAGCAGATCGCAGCCATCGATGCCGTGGGAG
GTGACATTGCAAGTCCGGTCCCTGGTACCAAAGGAGCCCGTCTCTGGGTTGGGCTCACAAAAGTTGGGGG
AGTTCTCGTAGTAGACCAGGTCCCTCTCGGTGGGTGGCTTGAAGAGCGCGTACTTAGCCCGCAGGGTCTC
CACCCAGCCTCGGGACTCACGGTGTTTCTCCACCACCATCTCGGAGGCACTGTCGTACTTGTCCTTGAGG
AAGTCGCCAATGGCACGGAAGTCGGGCTGGGCCCACCAGCAGGTCTTCACCTCGCAGCTGCCGGACAACC
CGTGGCATTTACACTTTAGGTGCATGTGGTCCAGGATGGTCGTTCGGCCTGCTTCATTGTTGTGCTTGTT
CATAGCTGAGCGGGCATCTGGCCTGTTCTCCCGCGCATCCGCAAATTCCCGGGACACCAGCACCCCGAAG
TCGGCGTCCTCGCTGCAGCCGCCCCACTTCCAGCCTTCTCCAGGTGGCCCCTTATGATGTGAGTCACAGC
CGCAGATGGTGGAGGTTCCCTCAGCGCAGGAGCGTGTGACTGCGAAGGCGACACCAGCCGAGGCGATGGC
ATGCACGAATGGCCGA
